Addgene plasmid #101821: pCRRNA-G14-R20
Purpose: Repress mCherry and GFP independently, with different strengths
Depositing lab: David Bikard & Sven van Teeffelen. Depositing organization: Institut Pasteur. Publication: Tuning dCas9's ability to block transcription enables robust, noiseless knockdown of bacterial genes. Vigouroux A, Oldewurtel E, Cui L, Bikard D, van Teeffelen S. Mol Syst Biol. 2018 Mar 8;14(3):e7899. PubMed 29519933.
Backbone
  Vector backbone: pCRRNAcos
  Backbone size w/o insert (bp): 2870
  Vector type: CRISPR, Synthetic Biology
Growth in bacteria
  Bacterial resistance: Kanamycin, 50 μg/mL
  Growth temperature: 37°C
  Growth strain: DH5alpha
  Copy number: High Copy
Gene/Insert
  Gene/Insert name: crRNAs targeting GFP and mCherry
  gRNA/shRNA sequence: sfGFP crRNA: CCTTCACCTTGTGGTGGAACAGAGAATTTG; mCherry crRNA: AGTTTGGCGGTCTGGGTGCCTTCATACGGA
  Species: Synthetic
  Promoter: Spy 1049
  Cloning method: Restriction Enzyme; 5′ cloning site Unknown (unknown if destroyed); 3′ cloning site Unknown (unknown if destroyed)
  Sequencing primers: 5′ TTACTTTGCAGGGCTTCCCAACC; 3′ TTTGATGCCTCTAGCACGCG
Terms and licenses: Academic/Nonprofit Terms; Industry Terms: Not Available to Industry
How to cite: pCRRNA-G14-R20 was a gift from David Bikard & Sven van Teeffelen (Addgene plasmid # 101821 ; http://n2t.net/addgene:101821 ; RRID:Addgene_101821)
