[The description below was written by a language model from this plasmid's Addgene catalogue record and pLannotate feature annotations shown in this document.]
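Description:
pCRRNA-G14-R20 is a small (about 2.9 kb) high-copy bacterial CRISPR plasmid built on the pCRRNAcos backbone. It carries a two-spacer Streptococcus pyogenes-type CRISPR array for dual knockdown of fluorescent reporters. It replicates from a ColE1/pUC-type origin and is selected with kanamycin through a neo (nptII) aminoglycoside phosphotransferase gene. A short tnpA fragment lies just upstream of neo and is probably a remnant of the Tn5 source of the marker. The backbone also includes a fragment of the phage lambda cos site, which in principle allows the plasmid to be packaged into lambda particles as a cosmid. Lambda t0 and rrnB T1 terminators insulate the functional units.

The payload is a native-style CRISPR array. An S. pyogenes crRNA leader is followed by three 36-bp direct repeats, which bracket two 30-bp spacers. According to the catalogue entry, one spacer targets sfGFP and the other targets mCherry, and the promoter is listed as Spy 1049. A tracrRNA is annotated downstream of the array, so the plasmid supplies both RNA components needed for crRNA maturation and Cas9 loading. No Cas9 or dCas9 gene is annotated, so that protein must come from the host strain or a second construct.

The stated purpose is to repress mCherry and GFP independently and with different strengths. The name may indicate different extents of guide-target complementarity (14 for GFP, 20 for mCherry), but the record does not say this explicitly. The associated study used dCas9 to tune transcriptional blocking and achieve graded, low-noise knockdown of bacterial genes.
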