Features (pLannotate 1.2.2; 11 found; start..end, strand, type, name):
    326..420     +  terminator     lambda t0 terminator: transcription terminator from phage lambda
    508..1096    +  rep_origin     ori: high-copy-number ColE1/pMB1/pBR322/pUC origin of replication
   1243..1466    +  misc_feature   cos (fragment): lambda cos site; allows packaging into phage lambda particles
   1481..1567    -  terminator     rrnB T1 terminator: Escherichia coli rrnB; transcription terminator T1 from the E. coli rrnB gene
   1597..1728    +  misc_feature   crRNA leader: crRNA leader sequence for the Streptococcus pyogenes CRISPR/Cas system
   1729..1764    +  repeat_region  DR: direct repeat for the Streptococcus pyogenes CRISPR/Cas system
   1795..1830    +  repeat_region  DR: direct repeat for the Streptococcus pyogenes CRISPR/Cas system
   1861..1896    +  repeat_region  DR: direct repeat for the Streptococcus pyogenes CRISPR/Cas system
   2017..2095    +  misc_RNA       tracrRNA: trans-activating CRISPR RNA for the Streptococcus pyogenes CRISPR/Cas9 system
   2286..2405    +  CDS            tnpA (fragment): TN5P_ECOLX - Also known as tnp. Experimental evidence at protein level: Swiss-Prot protein existence level 1. Mediates transposition of transposon Tn5 by a 'cut and paste' mechanism. First, the monomeric transposase binds the 19 bp inverted DNA repeats flanking the transposon. Then, dimerization of the DNA- bound transposase creates a synaptic DNA complex. After nicking of the first DNA strand, excision of the transposon proceeds through a series of intermediates. The transposase then mediates the insertion of the transposon at a new site by strand transfer. The activity of the wild- type tran
   2437..292     +  CDS            neo (across the origin): KKA2_KLEPN - Also known as kan, nptII. Experimental evidence at protein level: Swiss-Prot protein existence level 1. Resistance to kanamycin, neomycin, paromomycin, ribostamycin, butirosin and gentamicin B. From Klebsiella pneumoniae.
>Addgene plasmid #101821 | pCRRNA-G14-R20 | addgene full sequence | sequence record 197185 | Addgene NGS Result
AGCCGAACTGTTCGCCAGGCTCAAGGCGCGCATGCCCGACGGCGAGGATCTCGTCGTGACCCATGGCGAT
GCCTGCTTGCCGAATATCATGGTGGAAAATGGCCGCTTTTCTGGATTCATCGACTGTGGCCGGCTGGGTG
TGGCGGACCGCTATCAGGACATAGCGTTGGCTACCCGTGATATTGCTGAAGAGCTTGGCGGCGAATGGGC
TGACCGCTTCCTCGTGCTTTACGGTATCGCCGCTCCCGATTCGCAGCGCATCGCCTTCTATCGCCTTCTT
GACGAGTTCTTCTGAGCGGGACTCTGGGGTTCGAGAGCTCGCTTGGACTCCTGTTGATAGATCCAGTAAT
GACCTCAGAACTCCATCTGGATTTGTTCAGAACGCTCGGTTGCCGCCGGGCGTTTTTTATTGGTGAGAAT
CCAAGCACTAGTCATGACCAAAATCCCTTAACGTGAGTTTTCGTTCCACTGAGCGTCAGACCCCGTAGAA
AAGATCAAAGGATCTTCTTGAGATCCTTTTTTTCTGCGCGTAATCTGCTGCTTGCAAACAAAAAAACCAC
CGCTACCAGCGGTGGTTTGTTTGCCGGATCAAGAGCTACCAACTCTTTTTCCGAAGGTAACTGGCTTCAG
CAGAGCGCAGATACCAAATACTGTCCTTCTAGTGTAGCCGTAGTTAGGCCACCACTTCAAGAACTCTGTA
GCACCGCCTACATACCTCGCTCTGCTAATCCTGTTACCAGTGGCTGCTGCCAGTGGCGATAAGTCGTGTC
TTACCGGGTTGGACTCAAGACGATAGTTACCGGATAAGGCGCAGCGGTCGGGCTGAACGGGGGGTTCGTG
CACACAGCCCAGCTTGGAGCGAACGACCTACACCGAACTGAGATACCTACAGCGTGAGCTATGAGAAAGC
GCCACGCTTCCCGAAGGGAGAAAGGCGGACAGGTATCCGGTAAGCGGCAGGGTCGGAACAGGAGAGCGCA
CGAGGGAGCTTCCAGGGGGAAACGCCTGGTATCTTTATAGTCCTGTCGGGTTTCGCCACCTCTGACTTGA
GCGTCGATTTTTGTGATGCTCGTCAGGGGGGCGGAGCCTATGGAAAAACGCCAGCAACGCGGCCTTTTTA
CGGTTCCTGGCCTTTTGCTGGCCTTTTGCTCACATGTTCTTTCCTGCGTTATCCCCTGATTCTGTGGATA
ACCGTATTACCGCCTTTGAGTGAGCTGATACCGCTCGCCGCAGCCGAACGCCCCAAAAAGCCTCGCTTTC
AGCACCTGTCGTTTCCTTTCTTTTCAGAGGGTATTTTAAATAAAAACATTAAGTTATGACGAAGAAGAAC
GGAAACGCCTTAAACCGGAAAATTTTCATAAATAGCGAAAACCCGCGAGGTCGCCGCCCCGTAACCTGTC
GGATCACCGGAAAGGACCCGTAAAGTGATAATGATTATCATCTACATATCACAACGTGCGTGGAGGGTCT
AGGGCGGCGGATTTGTCCTACTCAGGAGAGCGTTCACCGACAAACAACAGATAAAACGAAAGGCCCAGTC
TTTCGACTGAGCCTTTCGTTTTATTTGATGCCTCTAGCACGCGTACCATGGGATCCTATTTCTTAATAAC
TAAAAATATGGTATAATACTCTTAATAAATGCAGTAATACAGGGGCTTTTCAAGACTGAAGTCTAGCTGA
GACAAATAGTGCGATTACGAAATTTTTTAGACAAAAATAGTCTACGAGGTTTTAGAGCTATGCTGTTTTG
AATGGTCCCAAAACCCTTCACCTTGTGGTGGAACAGTGAATTTGGTTTTAGAGCTATGCTGTTTTGAATG
GTCCCAAAACAGTTTGGCGGTCTGGGTGCCTTCATACGGAGTTTTAGAGCTATGCTGTTTTGAATGGTCC
CAAAACTTCAGCACACTGAGACTTGTTGAGTTGAATTCATGAGTATTAAGTATTGTTTTATGGCTGATAA
ATTTCTTTGAATTTCTCCTTGATTATTTGTTATAAAAGTTATAAAATAATCTTGTTGGAACCATTCAAAA
CAGCATAGCAAGTTAAAATAAGGCTAGTCCGTTATCAACTTGAAAAAGTGGCACCGAGTCGGTGCTTTTT
TTGATACTTCTATTCTACTCTGACTGCAAACCAAAAAAACAAGCGCTTTCAAAACGCTTGTTTTATCATT
TTTAGGGAAATTAATCTCTTAATCCTTTTATCATTCTACATTTAGGCGCTGCCATCTTAAGACGAAAGGG
CCTCGTGATACGCCTATTTTTATAGGTTAATGTCATGATAATAATGGTTTCTTAGACGTCGGAATTGCCA
GCTGGGGCGCCCTCTGGTAAGGTTGGGAAGCCCTGCAAAGTAAACTGGATGGCTTTCTTGCCGCCAAGGA
TCTGATGGCGCAGGGGATCAAGATCTGATCAAGAGACAGGATGAGGATCGTTTCGCATGATTGAACAAGA
TGGATTGCACGCAGGTTCTCCGGCCGCTTGGGTGGAGAGGCTATTCGGCTATGACTGGGCACAACAGACA
ATCGGCTGCTCTGATGCCGCCGTGTTCCGGCTGTCAGCGCAGGGGCGCCCGGTTCTTTTTGTCAAGACCG
ACCTGTCCGGTGCCCTGAATGAACTGCAGGACGAGGCAGCGCGGCTATCGTGGCTGGCCACGACGGGCGT
TCCTTGCGCAGCTGTGCTCGACGTTGTCACTGAAGCGGGAAGGGACTGGCTGCTATTGGGCGAAGTGCCG
GGGCAGGATCTCCTGTCATCTCACCTTGCTCCTGCCGAGAAAGTATCCATCATGGCTGATGCAATGCGGC
GGCTGCATACGCTTGATCCGGCTACCTGCCCATTCGACCACCAAGCGAAACATCGCATCGAGCGAGCACG
TACTCGGATGGAAGCCGGTCTTGTCGATCAGGATGATCTGGACGAAGAGCATCAGGGGCTCGCGCC
